Addgene plasmid #23525: pDONR223-CDC42BPG
Depositing lab: William Hahn & David Root. Depositing organization: Dana-Farber Cancer Institute. Publication: COT drives resistance to RAF inhibition through MAP kinase pathway reactivation. Johannessen CM, Boehm JS, Kim SY, Thomas SR, Wardwell L, Johnson LA, Emery CM, Stransky N, Cogdill AP, Barretina J, Caponigro G, Hieronymus H, Murray RR, Salehi-Ashtiani K, Hill DE, Vidal M, Zhao JJ, Yang X, Alkan O, Kim S, Harris JL, Wilson CJ, Myer VE, Finan PM, Root DE, Roberts TM, Golub T, Flaherty KT, Dummer R, Weber BL, Sellers WR, Schlegel R, Wargo JA, Hahn WC, Garraway LA. Nature. 2010 Dec 16;468(7326):968-72. doi: 10.1038/nature09627 PubMed 21107320.
Backbone
  Vector backbone: pDONR223
  Backbone manufacturer: Invitrogen
  Backbone size w/o insert (bp): 5005
  Vector type: Gateway Donor vector
Growth in bacteria
  Bacterial resistance: Spectinomycin, 50 μg/mL
  Growth temperature: 37°C
  Growth strain: DH5alpha
  Copy number: High Copy
Gene/Insert
  Gene/Insert name: CDC42BPG (alt name: CDC42 binding protein kinase gamma (DMPK-like))
  Species: H. sapiens (human)
  Insert size (bp): 1500
  Entrez Gene: CDC42BPG (a.k.a. DMPK2, HSMDPKIN, KAPPA-200, MRCKgamma)
  Cloning method: Gateway Cloning
  Sequencing primers: 5′ M13pUC-fwd; 3′ M13rev
Terms and licenses: Academic/Nonprofit Terms; Industry Terms: Not Available to Industry
Depositor comments: The ORF has no Stop codon. This design enables easy recombination into a destination vector to add an epitope tag of choice and Stop codon to the ORF. Do NOT use this plasmid directly for transfections. A set of 4 custom lentiviral vectors is available ( pLX301 (http://www.addgene.org/25895/) , pLX302 (http://www.addgene.org/25896/) , pLX303 (http://www.addgene.org/25897/) , pLX304 (http://www.addgene.org/25890/) ) to be used to express these ORFs in mammalian cells. These plasmids are not included in the kit and must be ordered separately.
How to cite: pDONR223-CDC42BPG was a gift from William Hahn & David Root (Addgene plasmid # 23525 ; http://n2t.net/addgene:23525 ; RRID:Addgene_23525)
