[The description below was written by a language model from this plasmid's Addgene catalogue record.]
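Description:
pDONR223-CDC42BPG is a Gateway entry-type clone built on the pDONR223 donor vector backbone (about 5 kb without insert). It carries an open reading frame from the human gene CDC42BPG, which encodes CDC42 binding protein kinase gamma, a DMPK-like kinase also known as MRCKgamma, DMPK2 or KAPPA-200. The plasmid is maintained in E. coli as a high-copy replicon under spectinomycin selection. The record lists the insert as roughly 1.5 kb and does not say whether this is the full coding sequence or a shorter isoform or fragment. No feature table is provided, so the exact positions of the recombination sites and the origin of replication are not documented here. As a product of Gateway cloning into a pDONR vector, the ORF would be expected to be flanked by attL sites, with M13 forward and reverse primer sites on either side for sequence verification.

The ORF was cloned without a stop codon. This "open" configuration lets it be moved by LR recombination into a destination vector that supplies a C-terminal epitope tag and a downstream stop codon in frame. The donor backbone has no mammalian promoter, so the plasmid is a shuttle and storage clone rather than an expression construct, and the depositors state that it should not be transfected directly. They point to a companion set of lentiviral destination vectors (the pLX301–pLX304 series) for expressing the ORF in mammalian cells. The clone belongs to a kinase ORF collection, and the associated publication concerned resistance to RAF inhibition through reactivation of the MAP kinase pathway.
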