>Addgene plasmid #23525 | pDONR223-CDC42BPG | depositor partial sequence | sequence record 10800 | Author sequence, M13pUC-fwd
AAATGATTTTATTTTGACTGATAGTGACCTGTTCGTTGCAACAAATTGATGAGCAATGCTTTTTTATAAT
GCCAACTTTGTACAAAAAAGTTGGCACCATGGAGCGGCGGCTGCTGCTGGACGCGCGGCCAAGACCCCGG
CCCGTGTACACACTCAAGGAGGCTTACGACAACGGGCTGCCGCTGCTGCCTCACACGCTCTGCGCTGCCA
TCCTCGACCAGGATCGACTTGCGCTTGGCACCGAGGAGGGGCTCTTTGTCATCCATCTGCGCAGCAACGA
CATCTTCCAGGTGGGGGAGTGCCGGCGCGTGCAGCAGCTGACCTTGAGCCCCAGTGCAGGCCTGCTGGTC
GTGCTGTGTGGCCGCGGCCCCAGCGTGCGTCTCTTTGCCCTGGCGGAGCTGGAGAACATAGAGGTAGCAG
GTGCCAAGATCCCCGAGTCTCGAGGCTGCCAGGTGCTGGCAGCTGGAAGCATCCTGCAGGCCCGCACCCC
GGTGCTCTGTGTAGCCGTCAAGCGCCAGGTGCTCTGTTACCAGCTGGGCCCGGGCCCTGGGCCCTGGCAG
CGCCGCATCCGTGAGCTGCAGGCACCTGCCACTGTGCAGAGCCTGGGCTGCTGGGCGACCGGCTATGTGT
GGGCGCCGCCGGTGGCTTTGCACTCTACCCGCTGCTCAACGAGGCTGCGCCGTTGGCGCTGGGGGCCGGT
TTGGTGCCTGAGGAGCTGCCACCATCCCGCGGGGGCCTGGGTGAGGCACTGGGTGCCGTGAGCTTAGCCT
CAGCGAGTTCCTGCTACTCTTCACCACTGCTGGCATCTACGTGGATGGCGCAGGCCGCAAGTCCTCGTGC
