>Addgene plasmid #23525 | pDONR223-CDC42BPG | addgene partial sequence | sequence record 29283 | 23525 with M13pUC-fwd
AGCTCGGGCCCAATAATGATTTTATTTTGACTGATAGTGACCTGTTCGTTGCAACAAATTGATGAGCAAT
GCTTTTTTATAATGCCAACTTTGTACAAAAAAGTTGGCACCATGGAGCGGCGGCTGCTGCTGGACGCGCG
GCCAAGACCCCGGCCCGTGTACACACTCAAGGAGGCTTACGACAACGGGCTGCCGCTGCTGCCTCACACG
CTCTGCGCTGCCATCCTCGACCAGGATCGACTTGCGCTTGGCACCGAGGAGGGGCTCTTTGTCATCCATC
TGCGCAGCAACGACATCTTCCAGGTGGGGGAGTGCCGGCGCGTGCAGCAGCTGACCTTGAGCCCCAGTGC
AGGCCTGCTGGTCGTGCTGTGTGGCCGCGGCCCCAGCGTGCGTCTCTTTGCCCTGGCGGAGCTGGAGAAC
ATAGAGGTAGCAGGTGCCAAGATCCCCGAGTCTCGAGGCTGCCAGGTGCTGGCAGCTGGAAGCATCCTGC
AGGCCCGCACCCCGGTGCTCTGTGTAGCCGTCAAGCGCCAGGTGCTCTGTTACCAGCTGGGCCCGGGCCC
TGGGCCCTGGCAGCGCCGCATCCGTGAGCTGCAGGCACCTGCCACTGTGCAGAGCCTGGGGCTGCTGGGC
GACCGGCTATGTGTGGGCGCCGCCG
