>Addgene plasmid #23525 | pDONR223-CDC42BPG | depositor partial sequence | sequence record 47049 | Author sequence, M13-rev
CCTGAGATAGCTGGATGGCAATAATGATTTTATTTTGACTGATAGTGACCTGTTCGTTGAACATATTGAT
AAGCAATGCTTTCTTATAATGCCAACTTTGTACAAGAAAGTTGGCAAAGGAGAGCTCTCCAATTCAGGGG
ACAGGGGGAGGCTTCGGGGCCGTTCTGAGACCTGCATTAGGGAGGTTGCAGGGCTCAGCGATCCCTGGGG
GCAGGACACAGACTCGCTGGACAGGGATGTCCAGGGTTTCCTCTTCATGGGGTCTGCGTCTCCACCGAGG
CCTTCGCTGCCCATGGAGGCTGGGCGCCGCAACGCCTCGGAGAAGCTGTGGGGCCGCTGTGGGCCGGAGC
CGCGGGCAACTCGGCCCTTCTCTTCGGGAGCCGGGGACTTGTCCCTGGCGCCGGGCCGCCCGTTGGCAGG
GCCCACGTGTACTAGGTGGTTGAAGTTGGTAGGCGGCGAGATGAGCTTGGAGCGCACAAAAGGGTCCTTC
AGCATCTCCCTGCGCTGCTGCTTCTGCTGCTCCTCCGACACGCGGAAAAAGAAGCGGCGCTTGCTCTTGG
TGCGGAACAGCTGGCGCCGGCTGTTGTCGGTGAGGTCCGGGATGTCGAACTCGTCCTTCTCTGCCAGCTG
GTTCCTGAGGTAGGTCAGGCGGACCTTCTCGGTGCCGTAGAGGAACAGGGAGCCCTCTGGATTGAGGGGC
CGCACCCCAGCCCATGGGCGCTGCTGGCCACAACAGCTCGTGGCCCACGAGACTTGCGGCCTGCGCCATC
CACGTAGATGCCAGCAGTGGTGAGAGTAGCAGACTCGCTGAGGCTAGCTCACGGCACCCAGTGCCTCACC
CAGGCCCCGCGGGATGGTGGCAGCTCCTTCAAGCACCAAACCGG
